>Addgene plasmid #246330 | (155-bp-DIAL-YB_TATA)-mGL-BGH_pKG2846 | addgene full sequence | sequence record 498588 | Addgene NGS Result
CGCTCGCTGACTGCAGGTGCCCGTGTCTCAAAATCTCTGATGTTACATTGCACAAGATAAAAATATATCA
TCATGAACAATAAAACTGTCTGCTTACATAAACAGTAATACAAGGGGTGTTATGAGCCATATTCAACGGG
AAACGTCGAGGCCGCGATTAAATTCCAACATGGATGCTGATTTATATGGGTATAAATGGGCTCGCGATAA
TGTCGGGCAATCAGGTGCGACAATCTATCGCTTGTATGGGAAGCCCGATGCGCCAGAGTTGTTTCTGAAA
CATGGCAAAGGTAGCGTTGCCAATGATGTTACAGATGAGATGGTCAGACTAAACTGGCTGACGGAATTTA
TGCCTCTTCCGACCATCAAGCATTTTATCCGTACTCCTGGTGATGCATGGTTACTCACCACTGCGATCCC
CGGAAAAACAGCATTCCAGGTATTAGAAGAATATCCTGATTCAGGTGAAAATATTGTTGATGCGCTGGCA
GTGTTCCTGCGCCGGTTGCATTCGATTCCTGTTTGTAATTGTCCTTTTAACAGCGATCGCGTATTTCGTC
TAGCTCAGGCGCAATCACGAATGAATAACGGTTTGGTTGATGCGAGTGATTTTGATGACGAGCGTAATGG
CTGGCCTGTTGAACAAGTCTGGAAAGAAATGCATAAACTTTTGCCATTCTCACCGGATTCAGTCGTCACT
CATGGTGATTTCTCACTTGATAACCTTATTTTTGACGAGGGGAAATTAATAGGTTGTATTGATGTTGGAC
GAGTCGGAATCGCAGACCGATACCAGGATCTTGCCATCCTATGGAACTGCCTCGGTGAGTTTTCTCCTTC
ATTACAGAAACGGCTTTTTCAAAAATATGGTATTGATAATCCTGATATGAATAAATTGCAGTTTCATTTG
ATGCTCGATGAGTTTTTCTAATCAGAATTGGTTAATTGGTTGTAACATTATTCAGATTGGGCCCCGTTCC
ACTGAGCGTCAGACCCCGTAGAAAAGATCAAAGGATCTTCTTGAGATCCTTTTTTTCTGCGCGTAATCTG
CTGCTTGCAAACAAAAAAACCACCGCTACCAGCGGTGGTTTGTTTGCCGGATCAAGAGCTACCAACTCTT
TTTCCGAAGGTAACTGGCTTCAGCAGAGCGCAGATACCAAATACTGTTCTTCTAGTGTAGCCGTAGTTAG
GCCACCACTTCAAGAACTCTGTAGCACCGCCTACATACCTCGCTCTGCTAATCCTGTTACCAGTGGCTGC
TGCCAGTGGCGATAAGTCGTGTCTTACCGGGTTGGACTCAAGACGATAGTTACCGGATAAGGCGCAGCGG
TCGGGCTGAACGGGGGGTTCGTGCACACAGCCCAGCTTGGAGCGAACGACCTACACCGAACTGAGATACC
TACAGCGTGAGCTATGAGAAAGCGCCACGCTTCCCGAAGGGAGAAAGGCGGACAGGTATCCGGTAAGCGG
CAGGGTCGGAACAGGAGAGCGCACGAGGGAGCTTCCAGGGGGAAACGCCTGGTATCTTTATAGTCCTGTC
GGGTTTCGCCACCTCTGACTTGAGCGTCGATTTTTGTGATGCTCGTCAGGGGGGCGGAGCCTATGGAAAA
ACGCCAGCAACGCGGCCTTTTTACGGTTCCTGGCCTTTTGCTGGCCTTTTGCTCACATGTTCTTTCCTGC
GTTATCCCCTGATTCTGTGGATAACCGTATTACCGCTAGCATGGATCTCGGGGACGTCTAACTACTAAGC
GAGAGTAGGGAACTGCCAGGCATCAAATAAAACGAAAGGCTCAGTCGGAAGACTGGGCCTTTCGTTTTAT
CTGTTGTTTGTCGGTGAACGCTCTCCTGAGTAGGACAAATCCGCCGGGAGCGGATTTGAACGTTGTGAAG
CAACGGCCCGGAGGGTGGCGGGCAGGACGCCCGCCATAAACTGCCAGGCATCAAACTAAGCAGAAGGCCA
TCCTGACGGATGGCCTTTTTGCGTTTCTACAAACTCTTCCTGTTAGTTAGTTACTTAAGCTCGGGCCCAC
CTGCAGTCTACTTACTCGGATCGGGAGATCTGAATTGGAGTGAGGACGTGTAGAGTGAGGACGTGCGGAG
TGAGGACGTGTAGAGTGAGGACGTGCGGAGTGAGGACGTGTAGAGTGAGGACGTGCCCTCCTCTGGATCA
AATCCGAATAACTTCGTATAGCATACATTATACGAAGTTATCTCGAGTCGCTCGGTACGATTTAAATTGA
ATTCTGCAGTCGACGGTACCGCGGGCCCGGGATCCATCCGGTACCTCCTACAGCTCCTGGGCAACGTGCT
GGTTATTGTGCTGTCTCATCATTTTGGCAAAGAATTGATTAATTCGAGCGAACGCGTATAACTTCGTATA
GCATACATTATACGAAGTTATCGGATTTGATCTGATCAAGCAACTCTAGAGGGTATATAATGGGGGCCAC
TAGTCTACTACCAGAGCTCATCGCTAGCAATGAGCCACCATGGTGAGCAAGGGCGAGGAGCTGTTCACCG
GGGTGGTGCCCATCCTGGTCGAGCTGGACGGCGACGTAAACGGCCACAAGTTCAGCGTCCGCGGCGAGGG
CGAGGGCGATGCCACCAACGGCAAGCTGACCCTGAAGTTCATCTGCACCACCGGCAAGCTGCCCGTGCCC
TGGCCCACCCTCGTGACCACCTTAGGCTACGGCGTGGCCTGCTTCGCCCGCTACCCCGACCACATGAAGC
AGCACGACTTCTTCAAGTCCGCCATGCCCGAAGGCTACGTCCAGGAGCGCACCATCTCTTTCAAGGACGA
CGGTACCTACAAGACCCGCGCCGAGGTGAAGTTCGAGGGCGACACCCTGGTGAACCGCATCGTGCTGAAG
GGCATCGACTTCAAGGAGGACGGCAACATCCTGGGGCACAAGCTGGAGTACAACTTCAACAGCCACAAGG
TCTATATCACGGCCGACAAGCAGAAGAACGGCATCAAGGCTAACTTCAAGACCCGCCACAACGTTGAGGA
CGGCGGCGTGCAGCTCGCCGACCACTACCAGCAGAACACCCCCATCGGCGACGGCCCCGTGCTGCTGCCC
GACAACCACTACCTGAGCCATCAGTCCAAACTGAGCAAAGACCCCAACGAGAAGCGCGATCACATGGTCC
TGAAGGAGAGGGTGACCGCCGCCGGGATTACACATGACATGGACGAGCTGTACAAGTAACAACGTTGCAC
CTGTGCCTTCTAGTTGCCAGCCATCTGTTGTTTGCCCCTCCCCCGTGCCTTCCTTGACCCTGGAAGGTGC
CACTCCCACTGTCCTTTCCTAATAAAATGAGGAAATTGCATCGCATTGTCTGAGTAGGTGTCATTCTATT
CTGGGGGGTGGGGTGGGGCAGGACAGCAAGGGGGAGGATTGGGAAGACAATAGCAGGCATGCTGGGGATG
CGGTGGGCTCTATGG
Features (pLannotate 1.2.2; 10 found; start..end, strand, type, name):
    122..931     +  CDS            KanR: aminoglycoside phosphotransferase; aph(3')-Ia; confers resistance to kanamycin in bacteria or G418 (Geneticin®) in eukaryotes
   1021..1609    +  rep_origin     ori: high-copy-number ColE1/pMB1/pBR322/pUC origin of replication
   1777..1820    -  terminator     rrnB T1 terminator: Escherichia coli rrnB; transcription terminator T1 from the E. coli rrnB gene
   1952..1979    +  terminator     rrnB T2 terminator: transcription terminator T2 from the E. coli rrnB gene
   2178..2211    +  protein_bind   loxP: Cre-mediated recombination occurs in the 8-bp core sequence (GCATACAT). Cre recombinase
   2239..2275    +  misc_feature   MCS (fragment): multiple cloning site
   2368..2401    +  protein_bind   loxP: Cre-mediated recombination occurs in the 8-bp core sequence (GCATACAT). Cre recombinase
   2427..2443    +  promoter       minP (fragment): minimal TATA-box promoter with low basal activity
   2490..3209    +  CDS            mGreenLantern: monomeric GFP derivative that displays exceptionally high brightness in cells (Campbell et al., 2020)
   3221..3445    +  polyA_signal   bGH poly(A) signal: bovine growth hormone polyadenylation signal
