[The description below was written by a language model from this plasmid's Addgene catalogue record and pLannotate feature annotations shown in this document.]
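Description:
(155-bp-DIAL-YB_TATA)-mGL-BGH_pKG2846 is a compact (about 3.4 kb) mammalian expression and synthetic-biology reporter plasmid built by Golden Gate assembly in the depositing laboratory's pSHIP backbone. It is propagated in E. coli through a high-copy ColE1/pUC-type origin and selected with kanamycin via an aph(3')-Ia aminoglycoside phosphotransferase gene. Two bacterial terminators, rrnB T1 and T2, lie between the origin and the reporter unit, where they presumably insulate the mammalian cassette from read-through transcription originating in the backbone.

The payload is a single transcription unit in which a synthetic DIAL promoter drives mGreenLantern, a very bright monomeric GFP derivative, terminated by the bovine growth hormone polyadenylation signal. Just upstream of the coding sequence the annotation detects a fragment of a minimal TATA-box promoter, corresponding to the YB_TATA core promoter named in the record; such a core has low basal activity and requires a recruited activator. According to the stated purpose, expression depends on a zinc-finger activator (ZFa), although its binding sites are not annotated in the feature table and their positions cannot be given from the record. Two loxP sites in the same orientation flank a spacer segment that includes an MCS fragment, immediately upstream of the minimal promoter. The "155-bp" in the name appears to refer to this spacer. Cre recombinase would excise the floxed segment, which is how the promoter is "edited"; this would be expected to shorten the distance between upstream elements and the core promoter and so change reporter output. The plasmid serves as a fluorescent readout for testing recombinase-programmable promoter editing and tuning of transgene expression levels in mammalian cells.
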