Addgene plasmid #246330: (155-bp-DIAL-YB_TATA)-mGL-BGH_pKG2846
Purpose: 155-bp DIAL Reporter Plasmid with YB_TATA expressing mGreenLantern in the presence of ZFa and editable by Cre recombinase
Depositing lab: Kate Galloway. Depositing organization: Massachusetts Institute of Technology. Publication: Programmable promoter editing for precise control of transgene expression. Kabaria SR, Bae Y, Ehmann ME, Lende-Dorn BA, Beitz AM, Peterman EL, Love KS, Ploessl DS, Galloway KE. Nat Biotechnol. 2025 Oct 13. doi: 10.1038/s41587-025-02854-y. PubMed 41083901.
Backbone
  Vector backbone: Galloway Lab pSHIP Backbone
  Backbone manufacturer: Galloway Lab
  Vector type: Mammalian Expression, Synthetic Biology
Growth in bacteria
  Bacterial resistance: Kanamycin, 50 μg/mL
  Growth temperature: 30°C
  Growth strain: NEB Stable
  Copy number: High Copy
Gene/Insert
  Gene/Insert name: mGreenLantern
  Species: Aequorea victoria
  Mutation: none
  Cloning method: Golden Gate
Terms and licenses: Academic/Nonprofit Terms; Industry Terms: Not Available to Industry
Depositor comments: Please visit https://doi.org/10.1101/2024.06.19.599813 for bioRxiv preprint.
How to cite: (155-bp-DIAL-YB_TATA)-mGL-BGH_pKG2846 was a gift from Kate Galloway (Addgene plasmid # 246330 ; http://n2t.net/addgene:246330 ; RRID:Addgene_246330)
