>Addgene plasmid #246330 | (155-bp-DIAL-YB_TATA)-mGL-BGH_pKG2846 | depositor partial sequence | sequence record 484325 | Promoter (155bp-bp-DIAL-YB_TATA)
AGATCTGAATTGGAGTGAGGACGTGTAGAGTGAGGACGTGCGGAGTGAGGACGTGTAGAGTGAGGACGTG
CGGAGTGAGGACGTGTAGAGTGAGGACGTGCCCTCCTCTGGATCAAATCCGAATAACTTCGTATAGCATA
CATTATACGAAGTTATCTCGAGTCGCTCGGTACGATTTAAATTGAATTCTGCAGTCGACGGTACCGCGGG
CCCGGGATCCATCCGGTACCTCCTACAGCTCCTGGGCAACGTGCTGGTTATTGTGCTGTCTCATCATTTT
GGCAAAGAATTGATTAATTCGAGCGAACGCGTATAACTTCGTATAGCATACATTATACGAAGTTATCGGA
TTTGATCTGATCAAGCAACTCTAGAGGGTATATAATGGGGGCCACTAGTCTACTACCAGAGCTCATCGCT
AGC
